Addgene plasmid #203484: pGWT35S-TP-UnaG
Purpose: For particle bombardment. A plastid transit peptide fused UnaG under the control of the cauliflower mosaic virus (CaMV) 35S promoter.
Depositing lab: Yutaka Kodama. Depositing organization: Utsunomiya University. Publication: Bilirubin is produced nonenzymatically in plants to maintain chloroplast redox status. Ishikawa K, Xie X, Osaki Y, Miyawaki A, Numata K, Kodama Y. Sci Adv. 2023 Jun 9;9(23):eadh4787. doi: 10.1126/sciadv.adh4787. Epub 2023 Jun 7. PubMed 37285441.
Backbone
  Vector backbone: pGWT35S
  Total vector size (bp): 4288
  Vector type: Bacterial Expression, Plant Expression
  Selectable markers: no maker
Growth in bacteria
  Bacterial resistance: Kanamycin, 50 μg/mL
  Growth temperature: 37°C
  Growth strain: DH5alpha
  Copy number: Unknown
Gene/Insert
  Gene/Insert name: Plastid transit peptide fused UnaG
  Insert size (bp): 672
Terms and licenses: Academic/Nonprofit Terms; Industry Terms: Not Available to Industry
How to cite: pGWT35S-TP-UnaG was a gift from Yutaka Kodama (Addgene plasmid # 203484 ; http://n2t.net/addgene:203484 ; RRID:Addgene_203484)
