[The description below was written by a language model from this plasmid's Addgene catalogue record and pLannotate feature annotations shown in this document.]
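Description:
pGWT35S-TP-UnaG is a small plant transient-expression plasmid built on the pGWT35S backbone and intended for direct DNA delivery by particle bombardment rather than Agrobacterium-mediated transformation; no T-DNA borders appear in the feature table, and the record lists no plant selectable marker. It is propagated in E. coli through a high-copy ColE1/pUC-type origin and selected with kanamycin via an aph(3')-Ia resistance gene. The backbone also carries remnants of a general cloning vector, including lacZα, lacI, rop and bom fragments, the lac promoter/operator, and flanking T7 and SP6 promoters. The catalogue lists a total size of 4288 bp, whereas the sequenced record is 4,261 nt, a minor discrepancy.

The expression cassette consists of the cauliflower mosaic virus 35S promoter, a strong constitutive plant promoter, followed by the tobacco mosaic virus Ω leader, which enhances translation, and is closed by the nopaline synthase terminator and polyadenylation signal. Between these lies the coding region flanked by attB1 and attB2 sites, indicating that the insert was introduced by Gateway recombination. The open reading frame begins with an N-terminal fragment of the Arabidopsis thaliana RuBisCO small subunit RBCS-1A, which serves as the plastid transit peptide, fused upstream of UnaG, a green fluorescent protein from the Japanese eel that fluoresces only when bound to bilirubin. Targeting UnaG to plastids therefore provides a ligand-dependent fluorescent reporter for bilirubin within chloroplasts of bombarded plant cells, consistent with the associated study of bilirubin production and chloroplast redox status in plants.
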