Features (pLannotate 1.2.2; 23 found; start..end, strand, type, name):
    201..789     -  rep_origin     ori: high-copy-number ColE1/pMB1/pBR322/pUC origin of replication
    947..1762    -  CDS            KanR: aminoglycoside phosphotransferase; aph(3')-Ia; confers resistance to kanamycin in bacteria or G418 (Geneticin®) in eukaryotes
   1799..1879    -  promoter       AmpR promoter (fragment): bla
   1974..2009    +  CDS            rop (fragment): Rop protein, which maintains plasmids at low copy number; rop
   2111..2200    +  misc_feature   bom (fragment): basis of mobility region from pBR322
   2216..2371    -  CDS            lacZα (fragment): LacZα fragment of β-galactosidase; lacZ fragment
   2379..2397    +  promoter       T7 promoter: promoter for bacteriophage T7 RNA polymerase
   2409..2430    +  misc_feature   MCS (fragment): pUC18/19 multiple cloning site
   2474..2818    +  promoter       CaMV 35S promoter: strong constitutive promoter from cauliflower mosaic virus
   2770..2816    +  promoter       minimal CaMV 35S promoter: minimal 35S promoter from cauliflower mosaic virus
   2838..2893    +  misc_feature   TMV Ω: translational enhancer from the tobacco mosaic virus 5'-leader sequence (Gallie et al., 1988)
   2895..2912    +  misc_feature   MCS (fragment): pUC18/19 multiple cloning site
   2937..2961    +  protein_bind   attB1: mutant version of attB; recombination site for the Gateway® BP reaction BP Clonase™
   2964..3200    +  CDS            RBCS-1A (fragment): RBS1A_ARATH - Also known as ATS1A. Experimental evidence at protein level: Swiss-Prot protein existence level 1. RuBisCO catalyzes two reactions: the carboxylation of D- ribulose 1,5-bisphosphate, the primary event in carbon dioxide fixation, as well as the oxidative fragmentation of the pentose substrate. Both reactions occur simultaneously and in competition at the same active site. Although the small subunit is not catalytic it is essential for maximal activity. From Arabidopsis thaliana (Mouse-ear cress).
   3219..3638    +  CDS            UnaG: bilirubin-binding green fluorescent protein from Anguilla japonica (Kumagai et al., 2013)
   3640..3664    -  protein_bind   attB2: mutant version of attB; recombination site for the Gateway® BP reaction BP Clonase™
   3709..3959    +  terminator     NOS terminator: nopaline synthase terminator and poly(A) signal
   3981..4011    +  misc_feature   MCS (fragment): pUC18/19 multiple cloning site
   4024..4042    -  promoter       SP6 promoter: promoter for bacteriophage SP6 RNA polymerase
   4084..4100    -  protein_bind   lac operator: The lac repressor binds to the lac operator to inhibit transcription in E. coli. This inhibition can be relieved by adding lactose or isopropyl-β-D-thiogalactopyranoside (IPTG). lac repressor encoded by lacI
   4108..4138    -  promoter       lac promoter: promoter for the E. coli lac operon
   4153..4174    -  protein_bind   CAP binding site: CAP binding activates transcription in the presence of cAMP. E. coli catabolite activator protein
   4187..18      -  CDS            lacI (fragment) (across the origin): lac repressor; lacI; The lac repressor binds to the lac operator to inhibit transcription in E. coli. This inhibition can be relieved by adding lactose or isopropyl-β-D-thiogalactopyranoside (IPTG).
>Addgene plasmid #203484 | pGWT35S-TP-UnaG | addgene full sequence | sequence record 404970 | Addgene NGS Result
GGTTTGCGTATTGGGCGCTCTTCCGCTTCCTCGCTCACTGACTCGCTGCGCTCGGTCGTTCGGCTGCGGC
GAGCGGTATCAGCTCACTCAAAGGCGGTAATACGGTTATCCACAGAATCAGGGGATAACGCAGGAAAGAA
CATGTGAGCAAAAGGCCAGCAAAAGGCCAGGAACCGTAAAAAGGCCGCGTTGCTGGCGTTTTTCCATAGG
CTCCGCCCCCCTGACGAGCATCACAAAAATCGACGCTCAAGTCAGAGGTGGCGAAACCCGACAGGACTAT
AAAGATACCAGGCGTTTCCCCCTGGAAGCTCCCTCGTGCGCTCTCCTGTTCCGACCCTGCCGCTTACCGG
ATACCTGTCCGCCTTTCTCCCTTCGGGAAGCGTGGCGCTTTCTCATAGCTCACGCTGTAGGTATCTCAGT
TCGGTGTAGGTCGTTCGCTCCAAGCTGGGCTGTGTGCACGAACCCCCCGTTCAGCCCGACCGCTGCGCCT
TATCCGGTAACTATCGTCTTGAGTCCAACCCGGTAAGACACGACTTATCGCCACTGGCAGCAGCCACTGG
TAACAGGATTAGCAGAGCGAGGTATGTAGGCGGTGCTACAGAGTTCTTGAAGTGGTGGCCTAACTACGGC
TACACTAGAAGAACAGTATTTGGTATCTGCGCTCTGCTGAAGCCAGTTACCTTCGGAAAAAGAGTTGGTA
GCTCTTGATCCGGCAAACAAACCACCGCTGGTAGCGGTGGTTTTTTTGTTTGCAAGCAGCAGATTACGCG
CAGAAAAAAAGGATCTCAAGAAGATCCTTTGATCTTTTCTACGGGGTCTGACGCTCAGTGGAACGAAAAC
TCACGTTAAGGGATTTTGGTCATGAGATTATCAAAAAGGATCTTCACCTAGATCCTTTTAAATTAAAAAT
GAAGTTTTAAATCAATCTAAAGTATATATGTTTTAATTAGAAAAACTCATCGAGCATCAAATGAAACTGC
AATTTATTCATATCAGGATTATCAATACCATATTTTTGAAAAAGCCGTTTCTGTAATGAAGGAGAAAACT
CACCGAGGCAGTTCCATAGGATGGCAAGATCCTGGTATCGGTCTGCGATTCCGACTCGTCCAACATCAAT
ACAACCTATTAATTTCCCCTCGTCAAAAATAAGGTTATCAAGTGAGAAATCACCATGAGTGACGACTGAA
TCCGGTGAGAATGGCAATAGCTTATGCATTTCTTTCCAGACTTGTTCAACAGGCCAGCCATTACGCTCGT
CATCAAAATCACTCGCATCAACCAAACCGTTATTCATTCGTGATTGCGCCTGAGCGAGACGAAATACGCG
ATCGCTGTTAAAAGGACAATTACAAACAGGAATCGAATGCAACCGGCGCAGGAACACTGCCAGCGCATCA
ACAATATTTTCACCTGAATCAGGATATTCTTCTAATACCTGGAATGCTGTTTTCCCTGGGATCGCAGAGG
TGAGTAACCATGCATCATCAGGAGTACGGATAAAATGCTTGATGGTCGGAAGAGGCATAAATTCCGTCAG
CCAGTTTAGTCTGACCATCTCATCTGTAACATCATTGGCAACGCTACCTTTGCCATGTTTCAGAAACAAC
TCTGGCGCATCGGGCTTCCCATACAATCGATAGATTGTCGCACCTGATTGCCCGACATTATCGCGAGCCC
ATTTATACCCATATAAATCAGCATCCATGTTGGAATTTAATCGCGGCCTTGAGCAAGACGTTTCCCGTTG
AATATGGCTCATAACACCCCTTGTATTACTGTTTATGTAAGCAGACATAAGCATTTATCAGGGTTATTGT
CTCATGAGCGGATACATATTTGAATGTATTTAGAAAAATAAACAAATAGGGGTTCCGCGCACATTTCCCC
GAAAAGTGCCACCTGACGTCTAAGAAACCATTATTATCATGACATTAACCTATAAAAATAGGCGTATCAC
GAGGCCCTTTCGTCTCGCGCGTTTCGGTGATGACGGTGAAAACCTCTGACACATGCAGCTCCCGGAGACG
GTCACAGCTTGTCTGTAAGCGGATGCCGGGAGCAGACAAGCCCGTCAGGGCGCGTCAGCGGGTGTTGGCG
GGTGTCGGGGCTGGCTTAACTATGCGGCATCAGAGCAGATTGTACTGAGAGTGCACCATATGCGGTGTGA
AATACCGCACAGATGCGTAAGGAGAAAATATTACTACAGGCGCCATTCGCCATTCAGGCTGCGCAACTGT
TGGGAAGGGCGATCGGTGCGGGCCTCTTCGCTATTACGCCAGCTGGCGAAAGGGGGATGTGCTGCAAGGC
GATTAAGTTGGGTAACGCCAGGGTTTTCCCAGTCACGACGTTGTAAAACGACGGCCAGTGAGCTAGTGTA
ATACGACTCACTATAGGGCGCGGCCGCAGAATTCGAGCTCGGTACCCGGGATCTCGAGGCCAGATCTCCC
GGGCTCAGAAGACCGAGGGCTATTGAGACTTTTCAACAAAGGGTAATATCGGGAAACCTCCTCGGATTCC
ATTGCCCAGCTATCTGTCACTTATCGAAAGGACAGTAGAAAAGGAAGGTGGCTCCTACAAATGCCATCAT
TGCGATAAAGGAAAGGCTATCGTTCAAGATGCCTCTACCGACAGTGGTCCCAAAGATGGACCCCCACCCA
CGAGGAACATCGTGGAAAAAGAAGACGTTCCAACCACGTCTTCAAAGCAAGTGGATTGATGTGATATCTC
CACTGACGTAAGGGATGACGCACAATCCCACTATCCTTCGCAAGACCCTTCCTCTATATAAGGAAGTTCA
TTTCATTTGGAGAGGACAGGCTTCTTGAGATCCTTCAACAATTACCAACAACAACAAACAACAAACAACA
TTACAATTACTATTTACAATTACAGAATTCGAGCTCGGTACCAAGCTTGGAGGCTCAGGAGGCTCCACAA
GTTTGTACAAAAAAGCAGGCTTCATGGCTTCCTCTATGCTCTCTTCCGCTACTATGGTTGCCTCTCCGGC
TCAGGCCACTATGGTCGCTCCTTTCAACGGACTTAAGTCCTCCGCTGCCTTCCCAGCCACCCGCAAGGCT
AACAACGACATTACTTCCATCACAAGCAACGGCGGAAGAGTTAACTGCATGCAGGTGTGGCCTCCGATTG
GAAAGAAGAAGTTTGAGACTCTCTCTTACCTTCCTGACCTTACCGATTCCGGAGGCTCAGGAGGCTCCAT
GGTCGAGAAATTTGTTGGCACCTGGAAGATCGCAGACAGCCATAATTTTGGTGAATACCTGAAAGCTATC
GGAGCCCCAAAGGAATTAAGCGATGGTGGGGATGCCACGACGCCGACATTGTACATCTCCCAGAAGGACG
GAGACAAAATGACAGTGAAAATAGAGAATGGACCTCCTACGTTCCTTGACACTCAAGTAAAGTTCAAATT
AGGGGAGGAGTTCGACGAATTTCCTTCTGATCGAAGAAAAGGCGTAAAATCTGTCGTGAACTTGGTGGGA
GAGAAGCTGGTGTACGTACAAAAGTGGGACGGCAAGGAGACGACGTATGTCCGAGAGATAAAGGACGGTA
AACTGGTCGTGACACTTACGATGGGAGACGTCGTGGCTGTGCGCAGCTACCGGAGGGCGACGGAATGAGA
CCCAGCTTTCTTGTACAAAGTGGTTGGAGGCTCAGGAGGCTCCCCATGGGCTAGCACTAGTATCTAGAAT
CGTTCAAACATTTGGCAATAAAGTTTCTTAAGATTGAATCCTGTTGCCGGTCTTGCGATGATTATCATAT
AATTTCTGTTGAATTACGTTAAGCATGTAATAATTAACATGTAATGCATGACGTTATTTATGAGATGGGT
TTTTATGATTAGAGTCCCGCAATTATACATTTAATACGCGATAGAAAACAAAATATAGCGCGCAAACTAG
GATAAATTATCGCGCGCGGTGTCATCTATGTTACTAGATGCGGCCGCAATTGTGGATCCGCTCTAGAGTC
GACCTGCAGGCATGCAAGCTTGCGGCCGCGTATTCTATAGTGTCACCTAAATAGCATGGCGTAATCATGG
TCATAGCTGTTTCCTGTGTGAAATTGTTATCCGCTCACAATTCCACACAACATACGAGCCGGAAGCATAA
AGTGTAAAGCCTGGGGTGCCTAATGAGTGAGCTAACTCACATTAATTGCGTTGCGCTCACTGCCCGCTTT
CCAGTCGGGAAACCTGTCGTGCCAGCTGCATTAATGAATCGGCCAACGCGCGGGGAGAGGC
